LOCUS       pAAV-MCS2 4263 bp DNA circular 28-AUG-2013
SOURCE
  ORGANISM
FEATURES             Location/Qualifiers
     misc_feature    3574..655
                     /vntifkey="21"
                     /label=KU80-frg
     LTR             complement(675..815)
                     /vntifkey="19"
                     /label=ITR\2
     LTR             3413..3553
                     /vntifkey="19"
                     /label=ITR1
     rep_origin      complement(816..1624)
                     /vntifkey="33"
                     /label=pUC\Ori
     CDS             complement(1636..2496)
                     /vntifkey="4"
                     /label=AmpR
                     /note="Ampicilin Resistance Gene"
     rep_origin      complement(2878..3338)
                     /vntifkey="33"
                     /label=f1\Ori
BASE COUNT  1139 a 989 c 1081 g 1054 t
ORIGIN
        1 aagaaaattg agaggcattc cattcactgg ccctgccgac tgaccattgg ctccaatttg
       61 tctataagga ttgcagccta taaatcgatt ctacaggaga gagttaaaaa gacttggaca
      121 gttgtggatg caaaaaccct aaaaaaagaa gatatacaaa aagaaacagt ttattgctta
      181 aatgatgatg atgaaactga agttttaaaa gaggatatta ttcaagggtt ccgctatgga
      241 agtgatatag ttcctttctc taaagtggat gaggaacaaa tgaaatataa atcggagggg
      301 aagtgcttct ctgttttggg attttgtaaa tcttctcagg ttcagagaag attcttcatg
      361 ggaaatcaag ttctaaaggt ctttgcagca agagatgatg aggcagctgc agttgcactt
      421 tcctccctga ttcatgcttt ggatgactta gacatggtgg ccatagttcg atacgcttat
      481 gacaaaagag ctaatcctca agtcggcgtg gcttttcctc atatcaagca taactatgag
      541 tgtttagtgt atgtgcagct gcctttcatg gaagacttgc ggcaatacat gttttcatcc
      601 ttgaaaaaca gtaagaaata tgctcccacc gaggcacagt tgaatgctgt tgatgggatc
      661 cacgcgtggg ccgcaggaac ccctagtgat ggagttggcc actccctctc tgcgcgctcg
      721 ctcgctcact gaggccgggc gaccaaaggt cgcccgacgc ccgggctttg cccgggcggc
      781 ctcagtgagc gagcgagcgc gcagctgcct gcaggacatg tgagcaaaag gccagcaaaa
      841 ggccaggaac cgtaaaaagg ccgcgttgct ggcgtttttc cataggctcc gcccccctga
      901 cgagcatcac aaaaatcgac gctcaagtca gaggtggcga aacccgacag gactataaag
      961 ataccaggcg tttccccctg gaagctccct cgtgcgctct cctgttccga ccctgccgct
     1021 taccggatac ctgtccgcct ttctcccttc gggaagcgtg gcgctttctc atagctcacg
     1081 ctgtaggtat ctcagttcgg tgtaggtcgt tcgctccaag ctgggctgtg tgcacgaacc
     1141 ccccgttcag cccgaccgct gcgccttatc cggtaactat cgtcttgagt ccaacccggt
     1201 aagacacgac ttatcgccac tggcagcagc cactggtaac aggattagca gagcgaggta
     1261 tgtaggcggt gctacagagt tcttgaagtg gtggcctaac tacggctaca ctagaaggac
     1321 agtatttggt atctgcgctc tgctgaagcc agttaccttc ggaaaaagag ttggtagctc
     1381 ttgatccggc aaacaaacca ccgctggtag cggtggtttt tttgtttgca agcagcagat
     1441 tacgcgcaga aaaaaaggat ctcaagaaga tcctttgatc ttttctacgg ggtctgacgc
     1501 tcagtggaac gaaaactcac gttaagggat tttggtcatg agattatcaa aaaggatctt
     1561 cacctagatc cttttaaatt aaaaatgaag ttttaaatca atctaaagta tatatgagta
     1621 aacttggtct gacagttacc aatgcttaat cagtgaggca cctatctcag cgatctgtct
     1681 atttcgttca tccatagttg cctgactccc cgtcgtgtag ataactacga tacgggaggg
     1741 cttaccatct ggccccagtg ctgcaatgat accgcgagac ccacgctcac cggctccaga
     1801 tttatcagca ataaaccagc cagccggaag ggccgagcgc agaagtggtc ctgcaacttt
     1861 atccgcctcc atccagtcta ttaattgttg ccgggaagct agagtaagta gttcgccagt
     1921 taatagtttg cgcaacgttg ttgccattgc tacaggcatc gtggtgtcac gctcgtcgtt
     1981 tggtatggct tcattcagct ccggttccca acgatcaagg cgagttacat gatcccccat
     2041 gttgtgcaaa aaagcggtta gctccttcgg tcctccgatc gttgtcagaa gtaagttggc
     2101 cgcagtgtta tcactcatgg ttatggcagc actgcataat tctcttactg tcatgccatc
     2161 cgtaagatgc ttttctgtga ctggtgagta ctcaaccaag tcattctgag aatagtgtat
     2221 gcggcgaccg agttgctctt gcccggcgtc aatacgggat aataccgcgc cacatagcag
     2281 aactttaaaa gtgctcatca ttggaaaacg ttcttcgggg cgaaaactct caaggatctt
     2341 accgctgttg agatccagtt cgatgtaacc cactcgtgca cccaactgat cttcagcatc
     2401 ttttactttc accagcgttt ctgggtgagc aaaaacagga aggcaaaatg ccgcaaaaaa
     2461 gggaataagg gcgacacgga aatgttgaat actcatactc ttcctttttc aatattattg
     2521 aagcatttat cagggttatt gtctcatgag cggatacata tttgaatgta tttagaaaaa
     2581 taaacaaata ggggttccgc gcacatttcc ccgaaaagtg ccacctgacg tctaagaaac
     2641 cattattatc atgacattaa cctataaaaa taggcgtatc acgaggccct ttcgtctcgc
     2701 gcgtttcggt gatgacggtg aaaacctctg acacatgcag ctcccggaga cggtcacagc
     2761 ttgtctgtaa gcggatgccg ggagcagaca agcccgtcag ggcgcgtcag cgggtgttgg
     2821 cgggtgtcgg ggctggctta actatgcggc atcagagcag attgtactga gagtgcacca
     2881 taaaattgta aacgttaata ttttgttaaa attcgcgtta aatttttgtt aaatcagctc
     2941 attttttaac caataggccg aaatcggcaa aatcccttat aaatcaaaag aatagcccga
     3001 gatagggtnn nnnnnnnnnn nnnnnnnnnn nnnnnnnnnn nnnnnaaaga acgtggactc
     3061 caacgtcaaa ggnnnnnnnn nnnnnnnnnn nnnnnnnnnn nnnnnnnnnn nnnnnnnnnn
     3121 nnnnnnnnnn nnnnnnnnnn nnnnnnnnnn nnnnnnnnnn nnnnnnnnnn nnnnnnnnnn
     3181 nnnnnnnnnn nnnnnnnnnn nnnnnnnnnn nnngnnnnnn nnnnnnnnnn nnnnnnnnnn
     3241 nnnnnnnnnn nnnnnnnnnn nnnnnnnnnn nnnnnnnnnn nnnnnnnnnn nnnnnnnnnn
     3301 nnnnnnnnnn nnnnnnnnnn nnnnnnnnnn nnnnnnnnnn nnnnnnnnnn nnnnnntatg
     3361 cggtgtgaaa taccgcacag atgcgtaagg agaaaatacc gcatcaggcg cccctgcagg
     3421 cagctgcgcg ctcgctcgct cactgaggcc gcccgggcaa agcccgggcg tcgggcgacc
     3481 tttggtcgcc cggcctcagt gagcgagcga gcgcgcagag agggagtggc caactccatc
     3541 actaggggtt cctgcggccg cgctagcgaa ttcgcagctg ttgtgctgtg tatggacgtg
     3601 ggctttacca tgagtaactc cattcctggt atagaatccc catttgaaca agcaaagaag
     3661 gtgataacca tgtttgtaca gcgacaggtg tttgctgaga acaaggatga gattgcttta
     3721 gtcctgtttg gtacagatgg cactgacaat cccctttctg gtggggatca gtatcagaac
     3781 atcacagtgc acagacatct gatgctacca gattttgatt tgctggagga cattgaaagc
     3841 aaaatccaac caggttctca acaggctgac ttcctggatg cactaatcgt gagcatggat
     3901 gtgattcaac atgaaacaat aggaaagaag tttgagaaga ggcatattga aatattcact
     3961 gacctcagca gccgattcag caaaagtcag ctggatatta taattcatag cttgaagaaa
     4021 tgtgacatct ccctgcaatt cttcttgcct ttctcacttg gcaaggaaga tggaagtggg
     4081 gacagaggag atggcccctt tcgcttaggt ggccatgggc cttcctttcc actaaaagga
     4141 attaccgaac agcaaaaaga aggtcttgag atagtgaaaa tggtgatgat atctttagaa
     4201 ggtgaagatg ggttggatga aatttattca ttcagtgaga gtctgagaaa actgtgcgtc
     4261 ttc
//
